>Addgene plasmid #218525 | plentiCRISPR-v2 Puro KIAA0141/DELE1_sg2 | addgene full sequence | sequence record 436016 | Addgene NGS Result
GTCGACGGATCGGGAGATCTCCCGATCCCCTATGGTGCACTCTCAGTACAATCTGCTCTGATGCCGCATA
GTTAAGCCAGTATCTGCTCCCTGCTTGTGTGTTGGAGGTCGCTGAGTAGTGCGCGAGCAAAATTTAAGCT
ACAACAAGGCAAGGCTTGACCGACAATTGCATGAAGAATCTGCTTAGGGTTAGGCGTTTTGCGCTGCTTC
GCGATGTACGGGCCAGATATACGCGTTGACATTGATTATTGACTAGTTATTAATAGTAATCAATTACGGG
GTCATTAGTTCATAGCCCATATATGGAGTTCCGCGTTACATAACTTACGGTAAATGGCCCGCCTGGCTGA
CCGCCCAACGACCCCCGCCCATTGACGTCAATAATGACGTATGTTCCCATAGTAACGCCAATAGGGACTT
TCCATTGACGTCAATGGGTGGAGTATTTACGGTAAACTGCCCACTTGGCAGTACATCAAGTGTATCATAT
GCCAAGTACGCCCCCTATTGACGTCAATGACGGTAAATGGCCCGCCTGGCATTATGCCCAGTACATGACC
TTATGGGACTTTCCTACTTGGCAGTACATCTACGTATTAGTCATCGCTATTACCATGGTGATGCGGTTTT
GGCAGTACATCAATGGGCGTGGATAGCGGTTTGACTCACGGGGATTTCCAAGTCTCCACCCCATTGACGT
CAATGGGAGTTTGTTTTGGCACCAAAATCAACGGGACTTTCCAAAATGTCGTAACAACTCCGCCCCATTG
ACGCAAATGGGCGGTAGGCGTGTACGGTGGGAGGTCTATATAAGCAGCGCGTTTTGCCTGTACTGGGTCT
CTCTGGTTAGACCAGATCTGAGCCTGGGAGCTCTCTGGCTAACTAGGGAACCCACTGCTTAAGCCTCAAT
AAAGCTTGCCTTGAGTGCTTCAAGTAGTGTGTGCCCGTCTGTTGTGTGACTCTGGTAACTAGAGATCCCT
CAGACCCTTTTAGTCAGTGTGGAAAATCTCTAGCAGTGGCGCCCGAACAGGGACTTGAAAGCGAAAGGGA
AACCAGAGGAGCTCTCTCGACGCAGGACTCGGCTTGCTGAAGCGCGCACGGCAAGAGGCGAGGGGCGGCG
ACTGGTGAGTACGCCAAAAATTTTGACTAGCGGAGGCTAGAAGGAGAGAGATGGGTGCGAGAGCGTCAGT
ATTAAGCGGGGGAGAATTAGATCGCGATGGGAAAAAATTCGGTTAAGGCCAGGGGGAAAGAAAAAATATA
AATTAAAACATATAGTATGGGCAAGCAGGGAGCTAGAACGATTCGCAGTTAATCCTGGCCTGTTAGAAAC
ATCAGAAGGCTGTAGACAAATACTGGGACAGCTACAACCATCCCTTCAGACAGGATCAGAAGAACTTAGA
TCATTATATAATACAGTAGCAACCCTCTATTGTGTGCATCAAAGGATAGAGATAAAAGACACCAAGGAAG
CTTTAGACAAGATAGAGGAAGAGCAAAACAAAAGTAAGACCACCGCACAGCAAGCGGCCGCTGATCTTCA
GACCTGGAGGAGGAGATATGAGGGACAATTGGAGAAGTGAATTATATAAATATAAAGTAGTAAAAATTGA
ACCATTAGGAGTAGCACCCACCAAGGCAAAGAGAAGAGTGGTGCAGAGAGAAAAAAGAGCAGTGGGAATA
GGAGCTTTGTTCCTTGGGTTCTTGGGAGCAGCAGGAAGCACTATGGGCGCAGCGTCAATGACGCTGACGG
TACAGGCCAGACAATTATTGTCTGGTATAGTGCAGCAGCAGAACAATTTGCTGAGGGCTATTGAGGCGCA
ACAGCATCTGTTGCAACTCACAGTCTGGGGCATCAAGCAGCTCCAGGCAAGAATCCTGGCTGTGGAAAGA
TACCTAAAGGATCAACAGCTCCTGGGGATTTGGGGTTGCTCTGGAAAACTCATTTGCACCACTGCTGTGC
CTTGGAATGCTAGTTGGAGTAATAAATCTCTGGAACAGATTTGGAATCACACGACCTGGATGGAGTGGGA
CAGAGAAATTAACAATTACACAAGCTTAATACACTCCTTAATTGAAGAATCGCAAAACCAGCAAGAAAAG
AATGAACAAGAATTATTGGAATTAGATAAATGGGCAAGTTTGTGGAATTGGTTTAACATAACAAATTGGC
TGTGGTATATAAAATTATTCATAATGATAGTAGGAGGCTTGGTAGGTTTAAGAATAGTTTTTGCTGTACT
TTCTATAGTGAATAGAGTTAGGCAGGGATATTCACCATTATCGTTTCAGACCCACCTCCCAACCCCGAGG
GGACCCGACAGGCCCGAAGGAATAGAAGAAGAAGGTGGAGAGAGAGACAGAGACAGATCCATTCGATTAG
TGAACGGATCGGCACTGCGTGCGCCAATTCTGCAGACAAATGGCAGTATTCATCCACAATTTTAAAAGAA
AAGGGGGGATTGGGGGGTACAGTGCAGGGGAAAGAATAGTAGACATAATAGCAACAGACATACAAACTAA
AGAATTACAAAAACAAATTACAAAAATTCAAAATTTTCGGGTTTATTACAGGGACAGCAGAGATCCAGTT
TGGTTAATTAAGGTACCGAGGGCCTATTTCCCATGATTCCTTCATATTTGCATATACGATACAAGGCTGT
TAGAGAGATAATTAGAATTAATTTGACTGTAAACACAAAGATATTAGTACAAAATACGTGACGTAGAAAG
TAATAATTTCTTGGGTAGTTTGCAGTTTTAAAATTATGTTTTAAAATGGACTATCATATGCTTACCGTAA
CTTGAAAGTATTTCGATTTCTTGGCTTTATATATCTTGTGGAAAGGACGAAACACCGGAACAGAGAACAT
GAAGAGGTTTAAGAGCTATGCTGGAAACAGCATAGCAAGTTTAAATAAGGCTAGTCCGTTATCAACTTGA
AAAAGTGGCACCGAGTCGGTGCTTTTTTGAATTCGCTAGCTAGGTCTTGAAAGGAGTGGGAATTGGCTCC
GGTGCCCGTCAGTGGGCAGAGCGCACATCGCCCACAGTCCCCGAGAAGTTGGGGGGAGGGGTCGGCAATT
GATCCGGTGCCTAGAGAAGGTGGCGCGGGGTAAACTGGGAAAGTGATGTCGTGTACTGGCTCCGCCTTTT
TCCCGAGGGTGGGGGAGAACCGTATATAAGTGCAGTAGTCGCCGTGAACGTTCTTTTTCGCAACGGGTTT
GCCGCCAGAACACAGGACCGGTTCTAGAGCGCTGCCACCATGGACAAGAAGTACAGCATCGGCCTGGACA
TCGGCACCAACTCTGTGGGCTGGGCCGTGATCACCGACGAGTACAAGGTGCCCAGCAAGAAATTCAAGGT
GCTGGGCAACACCGACCGGCACAGCATCAAGAAGAACCTGATCGGAGCCCTGCTGTTCGACAGCGGCGAA
ACAGCCGAGGCCACCCGGCTGAAGAGAACCGCCAGAAGAAGATACACCAGACGGAAGAACCGGATCTGCT
ATCTGCAAGAGATCTTCAGCAACGAGATGGCCAAGGTGGACGACAGCTTCTTCCACAGACTGGAAGAGTC
CTTCCTGGTGGAAGAGGATAAGAAGCACGAGCGGCACCCCATCTTCGGCAACATCGTGGACGAGGTGGCC
TACCACGAGAAGTACCCCACCATCTACCACCTGAGAAAGAAACTGGTGGACAGCACCGACAAGGCCGACC
TGCGGCTGATCTATCTGGCCCTGGCCCACATGATCAAGTTCCGGGGCCACTTCCTGATCGAGGGCGACCT
GAACCCCGACAACAGCGACGTGGACAAGCTGTTCATCCAGCTGGTGCAGACCTACAACCAGCTGTTCGAG
GAAAACCCCATCAACGCCAGCGGCGTGGACGCCAAGGCCATCCTGTCTGCCAGACTGAGCAAGAGCAGAC
GGCTGGAAAATCTGATCGCCCAGCTGCCCGGCGAGAAGAAGAATGGCCTGTTCGGAAACCTGATTGCCCT
GAGCCTGGGCCTGACCCCCAACTTCAAGAGCAACTTCGACCTGGCCGAGGATGCCAAACTGCAGCTGAGC
AAGGACACCTACGACGACGACCTGGACAACCTGCTGGCCCAGATCGGCGACCAGTACGCCGACCTGTTTC
TGGCCGCCAAGAACCTGTCCGACGCCATCCTGCTGAGCGACATCCTGAGAGTGAACACCGAGATCACCAA
GGCCCCCCTGAGCGCCTCTATGATCAAGAGATACGACGAGCACCACCAGGACCTGACCCTGCTGAAAGCT
CTCGTGCGGCAGCAGCTGCCTGAGAAGTACAAAGAGATTTTCTTCGACCAGAGCAAGAACGGCTACGCCG
GCTACATTGACGGCGGAGCCAGCCAGGAAGAGTTCTACAAGTTCATCAAGCCCATCCTGGAAAAGATGGA
CGGCACCGAGGAACTGCTCGTGAAGCTGAACAGAGAGGACCTGCTGCGGAAGCAGCGGACCTTCGACAAC
GGCAGCATCCCCCACCAGATCCACCTGGGAGAGCTGCACGCCATTCTGCGGCGGCAGGAAGATTTTTACC
CATTCCTGAAGGACAACCGGGAAAAGATCGAGAAGATCCTGACCTTCCGCATCCCCTACTACGTGGGCCC
TCTGGCCAGGGGAAACAGCAGATTCGCCTGGATGACCAGAAAGAGCGAGGAAACCATCACCCCCTGGAAC
TTCGAGGAAGTGGTGGACAAGGGCGCTTCCGCCCAGAGCTTCATCGAGCGGATGACCAACTTCGATAAGA
ACCTGCCCAACGAGAAGGTGCTGCCCAAGCACAGCCTGCTGTACGAGTACTTCACCGTGTATAACGAGCT
GACCAAAGTGAAATACGTGACCGAGGGAATGAGAAAGCCCGCCTTCCTGAGCGGCGAGCAGAAAAAGGCC
ATCGTGGACCTGCTGTTCAAGACCAACCGGAAAGTGACCGTGAAGCAGCTGAAAGAGGACTACTTCAAGA
AAATCGAGTGCTTCGACTCCGTGGAAATCTCCGGCGTGGAAGATCGGTTCAACGCCTCCCTGGGCACATA
CCACGATCTGCTGAAAATTATCAAGGACAAGGACTTCCTGGACAATGAGGAAAACGAGGACATTCTGGAA
GATATCGTGCTGACCCTGACACTGTTTGAGGACAGAGAGATGATCGAGGAACGGCTGAAAACCTATGCCC
ACCTGTTCGACGACAAAGTGATGAAGCAGCTGAAGCGGCGGAGATACACCGGCTGGGGCAGGCTGAGCCG
GAAGCTGATCAACGGCATCCGGGACAAGCAGTCCGGCAAGACAATCCTGGATTTCCTGAAGTCCGACGGC
TTCGCCAACAGAAACTTCATGCAGCTGATCCACGACGACAGCCTGACCTTTAAAGAGGACATCCAGAAAG
CCCAGGTGTCCGGCCAGGGCGATAGCCTGCACGAGCACATTGCCAATCTGGCCGGCAGCCCCGCCATTAA
GAAGGGCATCCTGCAGACAGTGAAGGTGGTGGACGAGCTCGTGAAAGTGATGGGCCGGCACAAGCCCGAG
AACATCGTGATCGAAATGGCCAGAGAGAACCAGACCACCCAGAAGGGACAGAAGAACAGCCGCGAGAGAA
TGAAGCGGATCGAAGAGGGCATCAAAGAGCTGGGCAGCCAGATCCTGAAAGAACACCCCGTGGAAAACAC
CCAGCTGCAGAACGAGAAGCTGTACCTGTACTACCTGCAGAATGGGCGGGATATGTACGTGGACCAGGAA
CTGGACATCAACCGGCTGTCCGACTACGATGTGGACCATATCGTGCCTCAGAGCTTTCTGAAGGACGACT
CCATCGACAACAAGGTGCTGACCAGAAGCGACAAGAACCGGGGCAAGAGCGACAACGTGCCCTCCGAAGA
GGTCGTGAAGAAGATGAAGAACTACTGGCGGCAGCTGCTGAACGCCAAGCTGATTACCCAGAGAAAGTTC
GACAATCTGACCAAGGCCGAGAGAGGCGGCCTGAGCGAACTGGATAAGGCCGGCTTCATCAAGAGACAGC
TGGTGGAAACCCGGCAGATCACAAAGCACGTGGCACAGATCCTGGACTCCCGGATGAACACTAAGTACGA
CGAGAATGACAAGCTGATCCGGGAAGTGAAAGTGATCACCCTGAAGTCCAAGCTGGTGTCCGATTTCCGG
AAGGATTTCCAGTTTTACAAAGTGCGCGAGATCAACAACTACCACCACGCCCACGACGCCTACCTGAACG
CCGTCGTGGGAACCGCCCTGATCAAAAAGTACCCTAAGCTGGAAAGCGAGTTCGTGTACGGCGACTACAA
GGTGTACGACGTGCGGAAGATGATCGCCAAGAGCGAGCAGGAAATCGGCAAGGCTACCGCCAAGTACTTC
TTCTACAGCAACATCATGAACTTTTTCAAGACCGAGATTACCCTGGCCAACGGCGAGATCCGGAAGCGGC
CTCTGATCGAGACAAACGGCGAAACCGGGGAGATCGTGTGGGATAAGGGCCGGGATTTTGCCACCGTGCG
GAAAGTGCTGAGCATGCCCCAAGTGAATATCGTGAAAAAGACCGAGGTGCAGACAGGCGGCTTCAGCAAA
GAGTCTATCCTGCCCAAGAGGAACAGCGATAAGCTGATCGCCAGAAAGAAGGACTGGGACCCTAAGAAGT
ACGGCGGCTTCGACAGCCCCACCGTGGCCTATTCTGTGCTGGTGGTGGCCAAAGTGGAAAAGGGCAAGTC
CAAGAAACTGAAGAGTGTGAAAGAGCTGCTGGGGATCACCATCATGGAAAGAAGCAGCTTCGAGAAGAAT
CCCATCGACTTTCTGGAAGCCAAGGGCTACAAAGAAGTGAAAAAGGACCTGATCATCAAGCTGCCTAAGT
ACTCCCTGTTCGAGCTGGAAAACGGCCGGAAGAGAATGCTGGCCTCTGCCGGCGAACTGCAGAAGGGAAA
CGAACTGGCCCTGCCCTCCAAATATGTGAACTTCCTGTACCTGGCCAGCCACTATGAGAAGCTGAAGGGC
TCCCCCGAGGATAATGAGCAGAAACAGCTGTTTGTGGAACAGCACAAGCACTACCTGGACGAGATCATCG
AGCAGATCAGCGAGTTCTCCAAGAGAGTGATCCTGGCCGACGCTAATCTGGACAAAGTGCTGTCCGCCTA
CAACAAGCACCGGGATAAGCCCATCAGAGAGCAGGCCGAGAATATCATCCACCTGTTTACCCTGACCAAT
CTGGGAGCCCCTGCCGCCTTCAAGTACTTTGACACCACCATCGACCGGAAGAGGTACACCAGCACCAAAG
AGGTGCTGGACGCCACCCTGATCCACCAGAGCATCACCGGCCTGTACGAGACACGGATCGACCTGTCTCA
GCTGGGAGGCGACAAGCGACCTGCCGCCACAAAGAAGGCTGGACAGGCTAAGAAGAAGAAAGATTACAAA
GACGATGACGATAAGGGATCCGGCGCAACAAACTTCTCTCTGCTGAAACAAGCCGGAGATGTCGAAGAGA
ATCCTGGACCGACCGAGTACAAGCCCACGGTGCGCCTCGCCACCCGCGACGACGTCCCCAGGGCCGTACG
CACCCTCGCCGCCGCGTTCGCCGACTACCCCGCCACGCGCCACACCGTCGATCCGGACCGCCACATCGAG
CGGGTCACCGAGCTGCAAGAACTCTTCCTCACGCGCGTCGGGCTCGACATCGGCAAGGTGTGGGTCGCGG
ACGACGGCGCCGCGGTGGCGGTCTGGACCACGCCGGAGAGCGTCGAAGCGGGGGCGGTGTTCGCCGAGAT
CGGCCCGCGCATGGCCGAGTTGAGCGGTTCCCGGCTGGCCGCGCAGCAACAGATGGAAGGCCTCCTGGCG
CCGCACCGGCCCAAGGAGCCCGCGTGGTTCCTGGCCACCGTCGGAGTCTCGCCCGACCACCAGGGCAAGG
GTCTGGGCAGCGCCGTCGTGCTCCCCGGAGTGGAGGCGGCCGAGCGCGCCGGGGTGCCCGCCTTCCTGGA
GACCTCCGCGCCCCGCAACCTCCCCTTCTACGAGCGGCTCGGCTTCACCGTCACCGCCGACGTCGAGGTG
CCCGAAGGACCGCGCACCTGGTGCATGACCCGCAAGCCCGGTGCCTGAACGCGTTAAGTCGACAATCAAC
CTCTGGATTACAAAATTTGTGAAAGATTGACTGGTATTCTTAACTATGTTGCTCCTTTTACGCTATGTGG
ATACGCTGCTTTAATGCCTTTGTATCATGCTATTGCTTCCCGTATGGCTTTCATTTTCTCCTCCTTGTAT
AAATCCTGGTTGCTGTCTCTTTATGAGGAGTTGTGGCCCGTTGTCAGGCAACGTGGCGTGGTGTGCACTG
TGTTTGCTGACGCAACCCCCACTGGTTGGGGCATTGCCACCACCTGTCAGCTCCTTTCCGGGACTTTCGC
TTTCCCCCTCCCTATTGCCACGGCGGAACTCATCGCCGCCTGCCTTGCCCGCTGCTGGACAGGGGCTCGG
CTGTTGGGCACTGACAATTCCGTGGTGTTGTCGGGGAAATCATCGTCCTTTCCTTGGCTGCTCGCCTGTG
TTGCCACCTGGATTCTGCGCGGGACGTCCTTCTGCTACGTCCCTTCGGCCCTCAATCCAGCGGACCTTCC
TTCCCGCGGCCTGCTGCCGGCTCTGCGGCCTCTTCCGCGTCTTCGCCTTCGCCCTCAGACGAGTCGGATC
TCCCTTTGGGCCGCCTCCCCGCGTCGACTTTAAGACCAATGACTTACAAGGCAGCTGTAGATCTTAGCCA
CTTTTTAAAAGAAAAGGGGGGACTGGAAGGGCTAATTCACTCCCAACGAAGACAAGATCTGCTTTTTGCT
TGTACTGGGTCTCTCTGGTTAGACCAGATCTGAGCCTGGGAGCTCTCTGGCTAACTAGGGAACCCACTGC
TTAAGCCTCAATAAAGCTTGCCTTGAGTGCTTCAAGTAGTGTGTGCCCGTCTGTTGTGTGACTCTGGTAA
CTAGAGATCCCTCAGACCCTTTTAGTCAGTGTGGAAAATCTCTAGCAGGGCCCGTTTAAACCCGCTGATC
AGCCTCGACTGTGCCTTCTAGTTGCCAGCCATCTGTTGTTTGCCCCTCCCCCGTGCCTTCCTTGACCCTG
GAAGGTGCCACTCCCACTGTCCTTTCCTAATAAAATGAGGAAATTGCATCGCATTGTCTGAGTAGGTGTC
ATTCTATTCTGGGGGGTGGGGTGGGGCAGGACAGCAAGGGGGAGGATTGGGAAGACAATAGCAGGCATGC
TGGGGATGCGGTGGGCTCTATGGCTTCTGAGGCGGAAAGAACCAGCTGGGGCTCTAGGGGGTATCCCC
[124 nt withheld, positions 9309-9432]
C
[91 nt withheld, positions 9434-9524]
A
[49 nt withheld, positions 9526-9574]
CCTTTGACGTTGGAGTCCACGTTCTTT
[37 nt withheld, positions 9602-9638]
ACCCTATCTCGGTCTATTCTTTTGATTTATAAGGGATTTTGCCGATTTCGGCCTATTGGTTAAAAAATGA
GCTGATTTAACAAAAATTTAACGCGAATTAATTCTGTGGAATGTGTGTCAGTTAGGGTGTGGAAAGTCCC
CAGGCTCCCCAGCAGGCAGAAGTATGCAAAGCATGCATCTCAATTAGTCAGCAACCAGGTGTGGAAAGTC
CCCAGGCTCCCCAGCAGGCAGAAGTATGCAAAGCATGCATCTCAATTAGTCAGCAACCATAGTCCCGCCC
CTAACTCCGCCCATCCCGCCCCTAACTCCGCCCAGTTCCGCCCATTCTCCGCCCCATGGCTGACTAATTT
TTTTTATTTATGCAGAGGCCGAGGCCGCCTCTGCCTCTGAGCTATTCCAGAAGTAGTGAGGAGGCTTTTT
TGGAGGCCTAGGCTTTTGCAAAAAGCTCCCGGGAGCTTGTATATCCATTTTCGGATCTGATCAGCACGTG
TTGACAATTAATCATCGGCATAGTATATCGGCATAGTATAATACGACAAGGTGAGGAACTAAACCATGGC
CAAGTTGACCAGTGCCGTTCCGGTGCTCACCGCGCGCGACGTCGCCGGAGCGGTCGAGTTCTGGACCGAC
CGGCTCGGGTTCTCCCGGGACTTCGTGGAGGACGACTTCGCCGGTGTGGTCCGGGACGACGTGACCCTGT
TCATCAGCGCGGTCCAGGACCAGGTGGTGCCGGACAACACCCTGGCCTGGGTGTGGGTGCGCGGCCTGGA
CGAGCTGTACGCCGAGTGGTCGGAGGTCGTGTCCACGAACTTCCGGGACGCCTCCGGGCCGGCCATGACC
GAGATCGGCGAGCAGCCGTGGGGGCGGGAGTTCGCCCTGCGCGACCCGGCCGGCAACTGCGTGCACTTCG
TGGCCGAGGAGCAGGACTGACACGTGCTACGAGATTTCGATTCCACCGCCGCCTTCTATGAAAGGTTGGG
CTTCGGAATCGTTTTCCGGGACGCCGGCTGGATGATCCTCCAGCGCGGGGATCTCATGCTGGAGTTCTTC
GCCCACCCCAACTTGTTTATTGCAGCTTATAATGGTTACAAATAAAGCAATAGCATCACAAATTTCACAA
ATAAAGCATTTTTTTCACTGCATTCTAGTTGTGGTTTGTCCAAACTCATCAATGTATCTTATCATGTCTG
TATACCGTCGACCTCTAGCTAGAGCTTGGCGTAATCATGGTCATAGCTGTTTCCTGTGTGAAATTGTTAT
CCGCTCACAATTCCACACAACATACGAGCCGGAAGCATAAAGTGTAAAGCCTGGGGTGCCTAATGAGTGA
GCTAACTCACATTAATTGCGTTGCGCTCACTGCCCGCTTTCCAGTCGGGAAACCTGTCGTGCCAGCTGCA
TTAATGAATCGGCCAACGCGCGGGGAGAGGCGGTTTGCGTATTGGGCGCTCTTCCGCTTCCTCGCTCACT
GACTCGCTGCGCTCGGTCGTTCGGCTGCGGCGAGCGGTATCAGCTCACTCAAAGGCGGTAATACGGTTAT
CCACAGAATCAGGGGATAACGCAGGAAAGAACATGTGAGCAAAAGGCCAGCAAAAGGCCAGGAACCGTAA
AAAGGCCGCGTTGCTGGCGTTTTTCCATAGGCTCCGCCCCCCTGACGAGCATCACAAAAATCGACGCTCA
AGTCAGAGGTGGCGAAACCCGACAGGACTATAAAGATACCAGGCGTTTCCCCCTGGAAGCTCCCTCGTGC
GCTCTCCTGTTCCGACCCTGCCGCTTACCGGATACCTGTCCGCCTTTCTCCCTTCGGGAAGCGTGGCGCT
TTCTCATAGCTCACGCTGTAGGTATCTCAGTTCGGTGTAGGTCGTTCGCTCCAAGCTGGGCTGTGTGCAC
GAACCCCCCGTTCAGCCCGACCGCTGCGCCTTATCCGGTAACTATCGTCTTGAGTCCAACCCGGTAAGAC
ACGACTTATCGCCACTGGCAGCAGCCACTGGTAACAGGATTAGCAGAGCGAGGTATGTAGGCGGTGCTAC
AGAGTTCTTGAAGTGGTGGCCTAACTACGGCTACACTAGAAGAACAGTATTTGGTATCTGCGCTCTGCTG
AAGCCAGTTACCTTCGGAAAAAGAGTTGGTAGCTCTTGATCCGGCAAACAAACCACCGCTGGTAGCGGTG
GTTTTTTTGTTTGCAAGCAGCAGATTACGCGCAGAAAAAAAGGATCTCAAGAAGATCCTTTGATCTTTTC
TACGGGGTCTGACGCTCAGTGGAACGAAAACTCACGTTAAGGGATTTTGGTCATGAGATTATCAAAAAGG
ATCTTCACCTAGATCCTTTTAAATTAAAAATGAAGTTTTAAATCAATCTAAAGTATATATGAGTAAACTT
GGTCTGACAGTTACCAATGCTTAATCAGTGAGGCACCTATCTCAGCGATCTGTCTATTTCGTTCATCCAT
AGTTGCCTGACTCCCCGTCGTGTAGATAACTACGATACGGGAGGGCTTACCATCTGGCCCCAGTGCTGCA
ATGATACCGCGAGACCCACGCTCACCGGCTCCAGATTTATCAGCAATAAACCAGCCAGCCGGAAGGGCCG
AGCGCAGAAGTGGTCCTGCAACTTTATCCGCCTCCATCCAGTCTATTAATTGTTGCCGGGAAGCTAGAGT
AAGTAGTTCGCCAGTTAATAGTTTGCGCAACGTTGTTGCCATTGCTACAGGCATCGTGGTGTCACGCTCG
TCGTTTGGTATGGCTTCATTCAGCTCCGGTTCCCAACGATCAAGGCGAGTTACATGATCCCCCATGTTGT
GCAAAAAAGCGGTTAGCTCCTTCGGTCCTCCGATCGTTGTCAGAAGTAAGTTGGCCGCAGTGTTATCACT
CATGGTTATGGCAGCACTGCATAATTCTCTTACTGTCATGCCATCCGTAAGATGCTTTTCTGTGACTGGT
GAGTACTCAACCAAGTCATTCTGAGAATAGTGTATGCGGCGACCGAGTTGCTCTTGCCCGGCGTCAATAC
GGGATAATACCGCGCCACATAGCAGAACTTTAAAAGTGCTCATCATTGGAAAACGTTCTTCGGGGCGAAA
ACTCTCAAGGATCTTACCGCTGTTGAGATCCAGTTCGATGTAACCCACTCGTGCACCCAACTGATCTTCA
GCATCTTTTACTTTCACCAGCGTTTCTGGGTGAGCAAAAACAGGAAGGCAAAATGCCGCAAAAAAGGGAA
TAAGGGCGACACGGAAATGTTGAATACTCATACTCTTCCTTTTTCAATATTATTGAAGCATTTATCAGGG
TTATTGTCTCATGAGCGGATACATATTTGAATGTATTTAGAAAAATAAACAAATAGGGGTTCCGCGCACA
TTTCCCCGAAAAGTGCCACCTGAC
Features (pLannotate 1.2.2; 33 found; start..end, strand, type, name):
     31..83      -  misc_feature   bom (fragment): basis of mobility region from pBR322
    238..617     +  enhancer       CMV enhancer: human cytomegalovirus immediate early enhancer
    618..817     +  promoter       CMV promoter: human cytomegalovirus (CMV) immediate early promoter
    835..1015    +  LTR            5' LTR (truncated): truncated 5' long terminal repeat (LTR) from HIV-1
   1062..1187    +  misc_feature   HIV-1 Ψ: packaging signal of human immunodeficiency virus type 1
   1171..1534    +  CDS            HIV-1 gag (fragment): gag protein from human immunodeficiency virus 1; gag
   1680..1913    +  misc_feature   RRE: The Rev response element (RRE) of HIV-1 allows for Rev-dependent mRNA export from the nucleus to the cytoplasm.
   2290..2390    +  CDS            Rev (fragment): human immunodeficiency virus 1 (HIV-1) Rev protein; rev; enhances nuclear export of unspliced and incompletely spliced viral mRNAs
   2440..2557    +  misc_feature   cPPT/CTS: central polypurine tract and central termination sequence of HIV-1
   2608..2848    +  promoter       U6 promoter: RNA polymerase III promoter for human U6 snRNA
   2895..2962    +  misc_RNA       tracrRNA (fragment): trans-activating CRISPR RNA for the Streptococcus pyogenes CRISPR/Cas9 system
   2980..2998    +  CDS            small t antigen (fragment): SV40 (simian virus 40) small t antigen
   3024..3235    +  promoter       EF-1α core promoter: core promoter for human elongation factor EF-1α
   3260..7363    +  CDS            Cas9: Cas9 (Csn1) endonuclease from the Streptococcus pyogenes Type II CRISPR/Cas system generates RNA-guided double strand breaks in DNA
   7501..8098    +  CDS            PuroR (fragment): puromycin N-acetyltransferase; pac from Streptomyces; confers resistance to puromycin
   8114..8702    +  misc_feature   WPRE: woodchuck hepatitis virus posttranscriptional regulatory element
   8753..8772    +  misc_feature   cPPT/CTS (fragment): central polypurine tract and central termination sequence of HIV-1
   8774..9007    +  LTR            3' LTR (ΔU3): self-inactivating 3' long terminal repeat (LTR) from HIV-1
   9039..9263    +  polyA_signal   bGH poly(A) signal: bovine growth hormone polyadenylation signal
   9267..9288    +  promoter       SV40 promoter (fragment): SV40 enhancer and early promoter
   9309..9737    +  rep_origin     f1 ori (sequence partly withheld): f1 bacteriophage origin of replication; arrow indicates direction of (+) strand synthesis
   9751..10080   +  promoter       SV40 promoter: SV40 enhancer and early promoter
  10128..10175   +  promoter       EM7 promoter: synthetic bacterial promoter&nbsp
  10194..10568   +  CDS            BleoR: antibiotic-binding protein; Sh ble from Streptoalloteichus hindustanus; confers resistance to bleomycin, phleomycin, and Zeocin™
  10578..10703   +  CDS            ble (fragment): BLE_KLEPN - Experimental evidence at protein level: Swiss-Prot protein existence level 1. Binding protein with a strong affinity to the bleomycin family of antibiotics. Binds to CL990; an antimitotic-antibiotic compound. From Klebsiella pneumoniae.
  10698..10819   +  polyA_signal   SV40 poly(A) signal: SV40 polyadenylation signal
  10890..10912   -  protein_bind   lac operator (fragment): The lac repressor binds to the lac operator to inhibit transcription in E. coli. This inhibition can be relieved by adding lactose or isopropyl-β-D-thiogalactopyranoside (IPTG). lac repressor encoded by lacI
  10916..10946   -  promoter       lac promoter: promoter for the E. coli lac operon
  10961..10982   -  protein_bind   CAP binding site: CAP binding activates transcription in the presence of cAMP. E. coli catabolite activator protein
  10995..11087   -  CDS            lacI (fragment): lac repressor; lacI; The lac repressor binds to the lac operator to inhibit transcription in E. coli. This inhibition can be relieved by adding lactose or isopropyl-β-D-thiogalactopyranoside (IPTG).
  11270..11858   -  rep_origin     ori: high-copy-number ColE1/pMB1/pBR322/pUC origin of replication
  12029..12889   -  CDS            AmpR: β-lactamase; bla; confers resistance to ampicillin, carbenicillin, and related antibiotics
  12890..12994   -  promoter       AmpR promoter: bla
