[The description below was written by a language model from this plasmid's Addgene catalogue record and pLannotate feature annotations shown in this document.]
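Description:
plentiCRISPR-v2 Puro KIAA0141/DELE1_sg2 is an all-in-one lentiviral CRISPR plasmid (about 13 kb) built on the plentiCRISPR-v2 Puro backbone and carrying a single guide RNA against human DELE1, also known as KIAA0141. It is propagated in E. coli through a high-copy ColE1/pUC-type origin with ampicillin selection from the β-lactamase gene. An f1 origin is also present. Outside the viral region, the backbone carries an SV40/EM7-driven bleomycin/Zeocin resistance cassette with an SV40 poly(A) signal.

The transfer cassette has a third-generation, self-inactivating layout. A CMV enhancer/promoter replaces the U3 of the truncated HIV-1 5' LTR to drive genomic RNA production in packaging cells. It is followed by the Ψ packaging signal with a gag fragment, the RRE for Rev-dependent nuclear export, and the cPPT/CTS. The cassette ends in a ΔU3 3' LTR, which inactivates LTR promoter activity after integration, and a bGH poly(A) signal lies downstream.

Between the LTRs, a human U6 Pol III promoter expresses the DELE1-targeting spacer fused to the S. pyogenes guide scaffold, which is annotated as a tracrRNA fragment. An EF-1α core promoter drives S. pyogenes Cas9, followed in the same orientation by a puromycin N-acetyltransferase coding sequence. The feature table does not annotate the linker between Cas9 and the puromycin marker. A WPRE sits after this unit to enhance transcript expression.

A single transduction therefore delivers nuclease, guide and a puromycin marker. The stated purpose is targeting human DELE1, consistent with generating knockout cells; "sg2" in the name suggests it is one of several guides for this gene.
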