Addgene plasmid #218525: plentiCRISPR-v2 Puro KIAA0141/DELE1_sg2
Purpose: sgRNA targeting human KIAA0141/DELE1
Depositing lab: Kivanc Birsoy. Depositing organization: Rockefeller University. Publication: Integrative genetic analysis identifies FLVCR1 as a plasma-membrane choline transporter in mammals. Kenny TC, Khan A, Son Y, Yue L, Heissel S, Sharma A, Pasolli HA, Liu Y, Gamazon ER, Alwaseem H, Hite RK, Birsoy K. Cell Metab. 2023 Jun 6;35(6):1057-1071.e12. doi: 10.1016/j.cmet.2023.04.003. Epub 2023 Apr 25. PubMed 37100056.
Backbone
  Vector backbone: plentiCRISPR-v2 Puro
  Vector type: Lentiviral, CRISPR
Growth in bacteria
  Bacterial resistance: Ampicillin, 100 μg/mL
  Growth temperature: 37°C
  Growth strain: NEB Stable
  Copy number: Unknown
Gene/Insert
  Gene/Insert name: DELE1 (alt name: KIAA0141)
  gRNA/shRNA sequence: 5’-GGAACAGAGAACATGAAGAG-3’
  Species: H. sapiens (human)
  Entrez Gene: DELE1 (a.k.a. DELE, DELE1(L), KIAA0141)
Terms and licenses: Academic/Nonprofit Terms; Industry Terms: Not Available to Industry
How to cite: plentiCRISPR-v2 Puro KIAA0141/DELE1_sg2 was a gift from Kivanc Birsoy (Addgene plasmid # 218525 ; http://n2t.net/addgene:218525 ; RRID:Addgene_218525)
